>Addgene plasmid #67809 | p4XBRE-SV40-GL3 | depositor partial sequence | sequence record 121871 | 4xBRE
GGGCCTGGCGTCTAACGGGGGCCTGGCGTCTAACGGGGGCCTGGCGTCTAACGGGGGCCTGGCGTCTAAC
GG
