>Addgene plasmid #67809 | p4XBRE-SV40-GL3 | addgene partial sequence | sequence record 130031 | RVprimer3 5'-CTAGCAAAATAGGCTGTCCC-3'
TTTCTCTATCGATAGGTACCGGGCCTGGCGTCTAACGGGGGCCTGGCGTCTAACGGGGGCCTGGCGTCTA
ACGGGGGCCTGGCGTCTAACGGAGATCTGCGATCTGCATCTCAATTAGTCAGCAACCATAGTCCCGCCCC
TAACTCCGCCCATCCCGCCCCTAACTCCGCCCAGTTCCGCCCATTCTCCGCCCCATCGCTGACTAATTTT
TTTTATTTATGCAGAGGCCGAGGCCGCCTCGGCCTCTGAGCTATTCCAGAAGTAGTGAGGAGGCTTTTTT
GGAGGCCTAGGCTTTTGCAAAAAGCTTGGCATTCCGGTACTGTTGGTAAAGCCACCATGGAAGACGCCAA
AAACATAAAGAAAGGCCCGGCGCCATTCTATCCGCTGGAAGATGGAACCGCTGGAGAGCAACTGCATAAG
GCTATGAAGAGATACGCCCTGGTTCCTGGAACAATTGCTTTTACAGATGCACATATCGAGGTGGACATCA
CTTACGCTGAGTACTTCGAAATGTCCGTTCGGTTGGCAGAAGCTATGAAACGATATGGGCTGAATACAAA
TCACAGAATCGTCGTATGCAGTGAAAACTCTCTTCAATTCTTTATGCCGGTGTTGGGCGCGTTATTTATC
GGAGTTGCAGTTGCGCCCGCGAACGACATTTATAATGAACGTGAATTGCTCAACAGTATGGGCATTTCGC
AGCCTACCGTGGTGTTCGTTTCCAAAAAGGGGTTGCAAAAAATTTTGAACGTGCAAAAAAAGCTCCCAAT
CATCCAAAAAATTATTATCATGGATTCTAAAACGGATTACCAGGGATTTCAGTCGATGTACACGTTCGTC
ACATCTCATCTACCTCCCGGTTTTAATGAATACGATTTTGTGCCAGAGTCCTTCGATAGGGACAAGACAA
TTGCACTGATCATGAACTCCTCTGGATCTACTGGTCTGCCTAAAGGTGTCGCTCTGCCTCATAGAACTGC
CTGCGTGAGATTCTCGCATGCCAGAGATCCTATTTTTGGCAATCAAATCATTCCGGATACTGCGATTTTA
AGTGTTGTTCCATTCCATCACGGTTTTGGAATGTTTACTACACTCGGA
