>Addgene plasmid #67809 | p4XBRE-SV40-GL3 | addgene partial sequence | sequence record 130032 | LucNRev 5'-CCTTATGCAGTTGCTCTCC-3'
GAATGGCGCCGGGCCTTTCTTTATGTTTTTGGCGTCTTCCATGGTGGCTTTACCAACAGTACCGGAATGC
CAAGCTTTTTGCAAAAGCCTAGGCCTCCAAAAAAGCCTCCTCACTACTTCTGGAATAGCTCAGAGGCCGA
GGCGGCCTCGGCCTCTGCATAAATAAAAAAAATTAGTCAGCGATGGGGCGGAGAATGGGCGGAACTGGGC
GGAGTTAGGGGCGGGATGGGCGGAGTTAGGGGCGGGACTATGGTTGCTGACTAATTGAGATGCAGATCGC
AGATCTCCGTTAGACGCCAGGCCCCCGTTAGACGCCAGGCCCCCGTTAGACGCCAGGCCCCCGTTAGACG
CCAGGCCCGGTACCTATCGATAGAGAAATGTTCTGGCACCTGCACTTGCACTGGGGACAGCCTATTTTGC
TAGTTTGTTTTGTTTCGTTTTGTTTTGATGGAGAGCGTATGTTAGTACTATCGATTCACACAAAAAACCA
ACACACAGATGTAATGAAAATAAAGATATTTTATTGCGGCCGCTCCAAGTACCTCCCGTACCTTAATATT
ACTTACTTATCATGGTAGCTTGGGCTGGCGTAATAGCGAAGAGGCCCGCACCGATCGCCCTTCCCAACAG
TTGCGCAGCCTGAATGGCGAATGGCAAATTGTAAGCGTTAATATTTTGTTAAAATTCGCGTTAAATTTTT
GTTAAATCAGCTCATTTTTTAACCAATAGGCCGAAATCGGCAAAATCCCTTATAAATCAAAAGAATAGAC
CGAGATAGGGT
[37 nt withheld, positions 782-818]
AAAGAACGTGGACTCCAACGTCAAAGG
[49 nt withheld, positions 846-894]
T
[91 nt withheld, positions 896-986]
G
[81 nt withheld, positions 988-1068]
