[The description below was written by a language model from this plasmid's Addgene catalogue record.]
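Description:
p4XBRE-SV40-GL3 is a mammalian luciferase reporter plasmid built on the Promega pGL3 backbone. It is propagated in E. coli under ampicillin selection; the record lists the copy number as unknown and provides no feature table, so the bacterial origin and other backbone elements are not itemised. The insert is regulatory sequence from the mouse Id1 gene, and the promoter field reads "Id1/SV40", indicating that Id1-derived fragments are combined with an SV40 promoter to drive the firefly luciferase gene carried by the backbone. The "luciferase tag" entry in the catalogue reflects this downstream reporter rather than a protein fusion, since the insert is promoter material and not a coding sequence.

The plasmid name suggests four copies of a BMP responsive element (BRE) placed upstream of the SV40 promoter, which fits the associated study on serum regulation of Id1 through a BMP pathway and a BMP responsive element. However, the record does not explicitly state the copy number, the boundaries of the Id1 fragments, or their orientation, and the cloning sites used are recorded as unknown. In this kind of arrangement, a heterologous promoter provides the transcriptional machinery while the multimerised element confers signal-dependent regulation, so luciferase activity reports how strongly the element is activated.

The construct is suited to transient transfection into mammalian cells to measure the transcriptional response of the Id1 element to stimuli such as serum or BMP signalling, and to compare isolated element activity with that of longer Id1 promoter fragments.
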