Addgene plasmid #67809: p4XBRE-SV40-GL3
Purpose: luciferase reporter with mouse Id1 promoter fragments
Depositing lab: Ron Prywes. Publication: Serum regulation of Id1 expression by a BMP pathway and BMP responsive element. Lewis TC, Prywes R. Biochim Biophys Acta. 2013 Oct;1829(10):1147-59. doi: 10.1016/j.bbagrm.2013.08.002. Epub 2013 Aug 13. PubMed 23948603.
Backbone
  Vector backbone: pGL3
  Backbone manufacturer: Promega
  Vector type: Mammalian Expression
Growth in bacteria
  Bacterial resistance: Ampicillin, 100 μg/mL
  Growth temperature: 37°C
  Growth strain: DH5alpha
  Copy number: Unknown
Gene/Insert
  Gene/Insert name: Id1
  Species: M. musculus (mouse)
  Promoter: Id1/SV40
  Tag / fusion protein: luciferase (C terminal on backbone)
  Cloning method: Restriction Enzyme; 5′ cloning site unknown (unknown if destroyed); 3′ cloning site unknown (unknown if destroyed)
  Sequencing primers: 5′ RVprimer3; 3′ LucNRev
Terms and licenses: Academic/Nonprofit Terms; Industry Terms: Not Available to Industry
How to cite: p4XBRE-SV40-GL3 was a gift from Ron Prywes (Addgene plasmid # 67809)
